Addgene plasmid #209354: pLCS100
Purpose: (Empty Backbone) Gateway cloning compatible vector for transient expression in protoplasts. Arabidopsis UBQ10 promoter expression of N-terminal YFP fusion protein.
Depositing lab: Lucia Strader. Depositing organization: Washington University in Saint Louis. Publication: An improved toolkit of gateway- and gibson assembly-compatible vectors for protoplast transfection and agrobacterium-mediated plant transformation. Allen JR, Flanagan M, Pathak S, Emenecker SK, Emenecker RJ, Strader LC. BMC Res Notes. 2025 Apr 8;18(1):149. doi: 10.1186/s13104-025-07231-1. PubMed 40200324.
Backbone
  Vector backbone: pUBQ10-YFP-GW
  Vector type: Plant Expression
Growth in bacteria
  Bacterial resistance: Chloramphenicol and Ampicillin, 25 & 100 μg/mL
  Growth temperature: 37°C
  Growth strain: ccdB Survival
  Copy number: High Copy
Gene/Insert
  Gene/Insert name: None
Terms and licenses: Academic/Nonprofit Terms; Industry Terms: Not Available to Industry
Depositor comments: Please visit https://doi.org/10.21203/rs.3.rs-3558280/v1 for preprint.
How to cite: pLCS100 was a gift from Lucia Strader (Addgene plasmid # 209354 ; http://n2t.net/addgene:209354 ; RRID:Addgene_209354)
