[The description below was written by a language model from this plasmid's Addgene catalogue record and pLannotate feature annotations shown in this document.]
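Description:
pLCS100 is an empty Gateway destination vector for transient expression of YFP-tagged proteins in plant protoplasts, built on the pUBQ10-YFP-GW backbone. It is a 7.6 kb pUC-type plasmid with a high-copy ColE1/pMB1 origin and an ampicillin resistance gene (β-lactamase) for maintenance in E. coli. It carries no T-DNA borders or plant selectable marker in the annotated features, consistent with its intended use in direct transfection rather than Agrobacterium-mediated transformation. Remnants of lacZα, the lac promoter/operator, lacI, bom and rop are cloning-vector leftovers from the backbone.

According to the catalogue entry, the expression cassette is driven by the Arabidopsis UBQ10 promoter. This promoter was not annotated by the automated feature call, but an unannotated stretch lies upstream of the reading frame where it would be expected. The annotated cassette begins with the TMV Ω translational enhancer, followed by EYFP, a short multiple cloning site, the Gateway cassette and the octopine synthase (OCS) terminator. The Gateway cassette is flanked by attR1 and attR2 and contains the chloramphenicol acetyltransferase gene and the ccdB toxin gene (with a ccdA fragment). Because of ccdB, the empty vector must be propagated in a ccdB-tolerant strain under chloramphenicol plus ampicillin selection.

An LR recombination with an entry clone replaces the cat–ccdB segment with the gene of interest, placing it downstream of EYFP to give an N-terminal YFP fusion. Loss of ccdB provides counterselection for recombinants in standard strains. The resulting clones are suited to constitutive transient expression in protoplasts, for example to visualise the fluorescently tagged protein.
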