Features (pLannotate 1.2.2; 22 found; start..end, strand, type, name):
    137..236     +  misc_feature   bom (fragment): basis of mobility region from pBR322
    242..396     -  CDS            lacZα (fragment): LacZα fragment of β-galactosidase; lacZ fragment
   2010..2064    +  misc_feature   TMV Ω: translational enhancer from the tobacco mosaic virus 5'-leader sequence (Gallie et al., 1988)
   2066..2782    +  CDS            EYFP: EYFP is a basic (constitutively fluorescent) green/yellow fluorescent protein published in 1996, derived from Aequorea victoria. It is reported to be a very rapidly-maturing weak dimer with high acid sensitivity.
   2783..2847    +  misc_feature   MCS: multiple cloning site
   2852..2976    +  protein_bind   attR1: mutant version of attR; recombination site for the Gateway® LR reaction LR Clonase™
   3001..3031    +  promoter       lac UV5 promoter: E. coli lac promoter with an "up" mutation
   3055..3084    +  promoter       cat promoter (fragment): promoter of the E. coli cat gene encoding chloramphenicol acetyltransferase
   3085..3741    +  CDS            cat: CAT_ECOLX - Experimental evidence at protein level: Swiss-Prot protein existence level 1. This enzyme is an effector of chloramphenicol resistance in bacteria. From Escherichia coli. This protein is used as a marker in many commonly used cloning vectors, such as pACYC184.
   3923..4081    +  CDS            ccdA (fragment): CCDA_ECO57 - Also known as H, letA. Experimental evidence at protein level: Swiss-Prot protein existence level 1. Antitoxin component of a type II toxin-antitoxin (TA) system which inhibits the post-segregational killing (PSK) of plasmid-free cells, also referred to as a plasmid addiction system. Binds to and blocks the activity of CcdB; will also remove bound CcdB protein from the CcdB-GyrA complex by forming a CcdA-CcdB complex, a process termed rejuvenation. Functions as a transcriptional corepressor for the ccdAB operon, repression also requires CcdB (By similarity). From Escherichia coli
   4086..4388    +  CDS            ccdB: CCDB_ECOLI - Also known as G, letB, letD. Experimental evidence at protein level: Swiss-Prot protein existence level 1. Toxic component of a type II toxin-antitoxin (TA) system, functioning in plasmid maintainence. Responsible for the post- segregational killing (PSK) of plasmid-free cells, also referred to as a plasmid addiction system. Half-life of over 2 hours. Cell killing by CcdB is accompanied by filamentation, defects in chromosome and plasmid segregation, defects in cell division, formation of anucleate cells, decreased DNA synthesis and plasmid loss. Interferes with the activity of DN
   4432..4556    -  protein_bind   attR2: mutant version of attR; recombination site for the Gateway® LR reaction LR Clonase™
   4615..5322    +  terminator     OCS terminator: octopine synthase terminator
   5325..5370    -  misc_feature   MCS (fragment): pUC18/19 multiple cloning site
   5403..5419    -  protein_bind   lac operator: The lac repressor binds to the lac operator to inhibit transcription in E. coli. This inhibition can be relieved by adding lactose or isopropyl-β-D-thiogalactopyranoside (IPTG). lac repressor encoded by lacI
   5427..5457    -  promoter       lac promoter: promoter for the E. coli lac operon
   5472..5493    -  protein_bind   CAP binding site: CAP binding activates transcription in the presence of cAMP. E. coli catabolite activator protein
   5506..5598    -  CDS            lacI (fragment): lac repressor; lacI; The lac repressor binds to the lac operator to inhibit transcription in E. coli. This inhibition can be relieved by adding lactose or isopropyl-β-D-thiogalactopyranoside (IPTG).
   5781..6369    -  rep_origin     ori: high-copy-number ColE1/pMB1/pBR322/pUC origin of replication
   6540..7400    -  CDS            AmpR: β-lactamase; bla; confers resistance to ampicillin, carbenicillin, and related antibiotics
   7401..7505    -  promoter       AmpR promoter: bla
   7600..35      +  CDS            rop (fragment) (across the origin): Rop protein, which maintains plasmids at low copy number; rop
>Addgene plasmid #209354 | pLCS100 | addgene full sequence | sequence record 420595 | Addgene NGS Result
TCGCGCGTTTCGGTGATGACGGTGAAAACCTCTGACACATGCAGCTCCCGGAGACGGTCACAGCTTGTCT
GTAAGCGGATGCCGGGAGCAGACAAGCCCGTCAGGGCGCGTCAGCGGGTGTTGGCGGGTGTCGGGGCTGG
CTTAACTATGCGGCATCAGAGCAGATTGTACTGAGAGTGCACCATATGCGGTGTGAAATACCGCACAGAT
GCGTAAGGAGAAAATACCGCATCAGGCGCCATTCGCCATTCAGGCTGCGCAACTGTTGGGAAGGGCGATC
GGTGCGGGCCTCTTCGCTATTACGCCAGCTGGCGAAAGGGGGATGTGCTGCAAGGCGATTAAGTTGGGTA
ACGCCAGGGTTTTCCCAGTCACGACGTTGTAAAACGACGGCCAGTGCCAAGCTTTCGCGAAGCACCCACC
CTAAGCCACATTTTAATCCTTCTGTTGGCCATGCCCCATCAAAGTTGCACTTAACCCAAGATTGTGGTGG
AGCTTCCCATGTTTCTCGTCTGTCCCGACGGTGTTGTGGTTGGTGCTTTCCTTACATTCTGAGCCTCTTT
CCTTCTAATCCACTCATCTGCATCTTCTTGTGTCCTTACTAATACCTCATTGGTTCCAAATTCCCTCCCT
TTAAGCACCAGCTCGTTTCTGTTCTTCCACAGCCTCCCAAGTATCCAAGGGACTAAAGCCTCCACATTCT
TCAGATCAGGATATTCTTGTTTAAGATGTTGAACTCTATGGAGGTTTGTATGAACTGATGATCTAGGACC
GGATAAGTTCCCTTCTTCATAGCGAACTTATTCAAAGAATGTTTTGTGTATCATTCTTGTTACATTGTTA
TTAATGAAAAAATATTATTGGTCATTGGACTGAACACGAGTGTTAAATATGGACCAGGCCCCAAATAAGA
TCCATTGATATATGAATTAAATAACAAGAATAAATCGAGTCACCAAACCACTTGCCTTTTTTAACGAGAC
TTGTTCACCAACTTGATACAAAAGTCATTATCCTATGCAAATCAATAATCATACAAAAATATCCAATAAC
ACTAAAAAATTAAAAGAAATGGATAATTTCACAATATGTTATACGATAAAGAAGTTACTTTTCCAAGAAA
TTCACTGATTTTATAAGCCCACTTGCATTAGATAAATGGCAAAAAAAAACAAAAAGGAAAAGAAATAAAG
CACGAAGAATTCTAGAAAATACGAAATACGCTTCAATGCAGTGGGACCCACGGTTCAATTATTGCCAATT
TTCAGCTCCACCGTATATTTAAAAAATAAAACGATAATGCTAAAAAAATATAAATCGTAACGATCGTTAA
ATCTCAACGGCTGGATCTTATGACGACCGTTAGAAATTGTGGTTGTCGACGAGTCAGTAATAAACGGCGT
CAAAGTGGTTGCAGCCGGCACACACGAGTCGTGTTTATCAACTCAAAGCACAAATACTTTTCCTCAACCT
AAAAATAAGGCAATTAGCCAAAAACAACTTTGCGTGTAAACAACGCTCAATACACGTGTCATTTTATTAT
TAGCTATTGCTTCACCGCCTTAGCTTTCTCGTGACCTAGTCGTCCTCGTCTTTTCTTCTTCTTCTTCTAT
AAAACAATACCCAAAGAGCTCTTCTTCTTCACAATTCAGATTTCAATTTCTCAAAATCTTAAAAACTTTC
TCTCAATTCTCTCTACCGTGATCAAGGTAAATTTCTGTGTTCCTTATTCTCTCAAAATCTTCGATTTTGT
TTTCGTTCGATCCCAATTTCGTATATGTTCTTTGGTTTAGATTCTGTTAATCTTAGATCGAAGACGATTT
TCTGGGTTTGATCGTTAGATATCATCTTAATTCTCGATTAGGGTTTCATAGATATCATCCGATTTGTTCA
AATAATTTGAGTTTTGTCGAATAATTACTCTTCGATTTGTGATTTCTATCTAGATCTGGTGTTAGTTTCT
AGTTTGTGCGATCGAATTTGTCCTCGAGTATAAGAGCTCTATTTTTACAACAATTACCAACAACAACAAA
CAACAAACAACATTACAATTACATTTACAATTACCATGGTGAGCAAGGGCGAGGAGCTGTTCACCGGGGT
GGTGCCCATCCTGGTCGAGCTGGACGGCGACGTAAACGGCCACAAGTTCAGCGTGTCCGGCGAGGGCGAG
GGCGATGCCACCTACGGCAAGCTGACCCTGAAGTTCATCTGCACCACCGGCAAGCTGCCCGTGCCCTGGC
CCACCCTCGTGACCACCTTCGGCTACGGCCTGCAGTGCTTCGCCCGCTACCCCGACCACATGAAGCAGCA
CGACTTCTTCAAGTCCGCCATGCCCGAAGGCTACGTCCAGGAGCGCACCATCTTCTTCAAGGACGACGGC
AACTACAAGACCCGCGCCGAGGTGAAGTTCGAGGGCGACACCCTGGTGAACCGCATCGAGCTGAAGGGCA
TCGACTTCAAGGAGGACGGCAACATCCTGGGGCACAAGCTGGAGTACAACTACAACAGCCACAACGTCTA
TATCATGGCCGACAAGCAGAAGAACGGCATCAAGGTGAACTTCAAGATCCGCCACAACATCGAGGACGGC
AGCGTGCAGCTCGCCGACCACTACCAGCAGAACACCCCCATCGGCGACGGCCCCGTGCTGCTGCCCGACA
ACCACTACCTGAGCTACCAGTCCGCCCTGAGCAAAGACCCCAACGAGAAGCGCGATCACATGGTCCTGCT
GGAGTTCGTGACCGCCGCCGGGATCACTCTCGGCATGGACGAGCTGTACAAGTCCGGACTCAGATCACGA
GCTCAAGCTTCAAATTCTGCAGTCGACGGTACCGCGGGCCCGGGATCATCAACAAGTTTGTACAAAAAAG
CTGAACGAGAAACGTAAAATGATATAAATATCAATATATTAAATTAGATTTTGCATAAAAAACAGACTAC
ATAATACTGTAAAACACAACATATCCAGTCACTATGGCGGCCGCATTAGGCACCCCAGGCTTTACACTTT
ATGCTTCCGGCTCGTATAATGTGTGGATTTTGAGTTAGGATCCGTCGAGATTTTCAGGAGCTAAGGAAGC
TAAAATGGAGAAAAAAATCACTGGATATACCACCGTTGATATATCCCAATGGCATCGTAAAGAACATTTT
GAGGCATTTCAGTCAGTTGCTCAATGTACCTATAACCAGACCGTTCAGCTGGATATTACGGCCTTTTTAA
AGACCGTAAAGAAAAATAAGCACAAGTTTTATCCGGCCTTTATTCACATTCTTGCCCGCCTGATGAATGC
TCATCCGGAGTTCCGTATGGCAATGAAAGACGGTGAGCTGGTGATATGGGATAGTGTTCACCCTTGTTAC
ACCGTTTTCCATGAGCAAACTGAAACGTTTTCATCGCTCTGGAGTGAATACCACGACGATTTCCGGCAGT
TTCTACACATATATTCGCAAGATGTGGCGTGTTACGGTGAAAACCTGGCCTATTTCCCTAAAGGGTTTAT
TGAGAATATGTTTTTCGTCTCAGCCAATCCCTGGGTGAGTTTCACCAGTTTTGATTTAAACGTGGCCAAT
ATGGACAACTTCTTCGCCCCCGTTTTCACCATGGGCAAATATTATACGCAAGGCGACAAGGTGCTGATGC
CGCTGGCGATTCAGGTTCATCATGCCGTTTGTGATGGCTTCCATGTCGGCAGAATGCTTAATGAATTACA
ACAGTACTGCGATGAGTGGCAGGGCGGGGCGTAAAGATCTGGATCCGGCTTACTAAAAGCCAGATAACAG
TATGCGTATTTGCGCGCTGATTTTTGCGGTATAAGAATATATACTGATATGTATACCCGAAGTATGTCAA
AAAGAGGTATGCTATGAAGCAGCGTATTACAGTGACAGTTGACAGCGACAGCTATCAGTTGCTCAAGGCA
TATATGATGTCAATATCTCCGGTCTGGTAAGCACAACCATGCAGAATGAAGCCCGTCGTCTGCGTGCCGA
ACGCTGGAAAGCGGAAAATCAGGAAGGGATGGCTGAGGTCGCCCGGTTTATTGAAATGAACGGCTCTTTT
GCTGACGAGAACAGGGGCTGGTGAAATGCAGTTTAAGGTTTACACCTATAAAAGAGAGAGCCGTTATCGT
CTGTTTGTGGATGTACAGAGTGATATTATTGACACGCCCGGGCGACGGATGGTGATCCCCCTGGCCAGTG
CACGTCTGCTGTCAGATAAAGTCTCCCGTGAACTTTACCCGGTGGTGCATATCGGGGATGAAAGCTGGCG
CATGATGACCACCGATATGGCCAGTGTGCCGGTCTCCGTTATCGGGGAAGAAGTGGCTGATCTCAGCCAC
CGCGAAAATGACATCAAAAACGCCATTAACCTGATGTTCTGGGGAATATAAATGTCAGGCTCCCTTATAC
ACAGCCAGTCTGCAGGTCGACCATAGTGACTGGATATGTTGTGTTTTACAGTATTATGTAGTCTGTTTTT
TATGCAAAATCTAATTTAATATATTGATATTTATATCATTTTACGTTTCTCGTTCAGCTTTCTTGTACAA
AGTGGTTGATGATCCTAGGTGAGTCTAGAGAGTTAATTAAGACCCGGGACTAGTCCCTAGAGTCCTGCTT
TAATGAGATATGCGAGACGCCTATGATCGCATGATATTTGCTTTCAATTCTGTTGTGCACGTTGTAAAAA
ACCTGAGCATGTGTAGCTCAGATCCTTACCGCCGGTTTCGGTTCATTCTAATGAATATATCACCCGTTAC
TATCGTATTTTTATGAATAATATTCTCCGTTCAATTTACTGATTGTACCCTACTACTTATATGTACAATA
TTAAAATGAAAACAATATATTGTGCTGAATAGGTTTATAGCGACATCTATGATAGAGCGCCACAATAACA
AACAATTGCGTTTTATTATTACAAATCCAATTTTAAAAAAAGCGGCAGAACCGGTCAAACCTAAAAGACT
GATTACATAAATCTTATTCAAATTTCAAAAGTGCCCCAGGGGCTAGTATCTACGACACACCGAGCGGCGA
ACTAATAACGCTCACTGAAGGGAACTCCGGTTCCCCGCCGGCGCGCATGGGTGAGATTCCTTGAAGTTGA
GTATTGGCCGTCCGCTCTACCGAAAGTTACGGGCACCATTCAACCCGGTCCAGCACGGCGGCCGGGTAAC
CGACTTGCTGCCCCGAGAATTATGCAGCATTTTTTTGGTGTATGTGGGCCCCAAATGAAGTGCAGGTCAA
ACCTTGACAGTGACGACAAATCGTTGGGCGGGTCCAGGGCGAATTTTGCGACAACATGTCGAGGCTCAGC
AGGACCTGCAGGTCGACTCTAGAGGATCCCCGGGTACCGAGCTCGAATTCGTAATCATGTCATAGCTGTT
TCCTGTGTGAAATTGTTATCCGCTCACAATTCCACACAACATACGAGCCGGAAGCATAAAGTGTAAAGCC
TGGGGTGCCTAATGAGTGAGCTAACTCACATTAATTGCGTTGCGCTCACTGCCCGCTTTCCAGTCGGGAA
ACCTGTCGTGCCAGCTGCATTAATGAATCGGCCAACGCGCGGGGAGAGGCGGTTTGCGTATTGGGCGCTC
TTCCGCTTCCTCGCTCACTGACTCGCTGCGCTCGGTCGTTCGGCTGCGGCGAGCGGTATCAGCTCACTCA
AAGGCGGTAATACGGTTATCCACAGAATCAGGGGATAACGCAGGAAAGAACATGTGAGCAAAAGGCCAGC
AAAAGGCCAGGAACCGTAAAAAGGCCGCGTTGCTGGCGTTTTTCCATAGGCTCCGCCCCCCTGACGAGCA
TCACAAAAATCGACGCTCAAGTCAGAGGTGGCGAAACCCGACAGGACTATAAAGATACCAGGCGTTTCCC
CCTGGAAGCTCCCTCGTGCGCTCTCCTGTTCCGACCCTGCCGCTTACCGGATACCTGTCCGCCTTTCTCC
CTTCGGGAAGCGTGGCGCTTTCTCATAGCTCACGCTGTAGGTATCTCAGTTCGGTGTAGGTCGTTCGCTC
CAAGCTGGGCTGTGTGCACGAACCCCCCGTTCAGCCCGACCGCTGCGCCTTATCCGGTAACTATCGTCTT
GAGTCCAACCCGGTAAGACACGACTTATCGCCACTGGCAGCAGCCACTGGTAACAGGATTAGCAGAGCGA
GGTATGTAGGCGGTGCTACAGAGTTCTTGAAGTGGTGGCCTAACTACGGCTACACTAGAAGAACAGTATT
TGGTATCTGCGCTCTGCTGAAGCCAGTTACCTTCGGAAAAAGAGTTGGTAGCTCTTGATCCGGCAAACAA
ACCACCGCTGGTAGCGGTGGTTTTTTTGTTTGCAAGCAGCAGATTACGCGCAGAAAAAAAGGATCTCAAG
AAGATCCTTTGATCTTTTCTACGGGGTCTGACGCTCAGTGGAACGAAAACTCACGTTAAGGGATTTTGGT
CATGAGATTATCAAAAAGGATCTTCACCTAGATCCTTTTAAATTAAAAATGAAGTTTTAAATCAATCTAA
AGTATATATGAGTAAACTTGGTCTGACAGTTACCAATGCTTAATCAGTGAGGCACCTATCTCAGCGATCT
GTCTATTTCGTTCATCCATAGTTGCCTGACTCCCCGTCGTGTAGATAACTACGATACGGGAGGGCTTACC
ATCTGGCCCCAGTGCTGCAATGATACCGCGAGACCCACGCTCACCGGCTCCAGATTTATCAGCAATAAAC
CAGCCAGCCGGAAGGGCCGAGCGCAGAAGTGGTCCTGCAACTTTATCCGCCTCCATCCAGTCTATTAATT
GTTGCCGGGAAGCTAGAGTAAGTAGTTCGCCAGTTAATAGTTTGCGCAACGTTGTTGCCATTGCTACAGG
CATCGTGGTGTCACGCTCGTCGTTTGGTATGGCTTCATTCAGCTCCGGTTCCCAACGATCAAGGCGAGTT
ACATGATCCCCCATGTTGTGCAAAAAAGCGGTTAGCTCCTTCGGTCCTCCGATCGTTGTCAGAAGTAAGT
TGGCCGCAGTGTTATCACTCATGGTTATGGCAGCACTGCATAATTCTCTTACTGTCATGCCATCCGTAAG
ATGCTTTTCTGTGACTGGTGAGTACTCAACCAAGTCATTCTGAGAATAGTGTATGCGGCGACCGAGTTGC
TCTTGCCCGGCGTCAATACGGGATAATACCGCGCCACATAGCAGAACTTTAAAAGTGCTCATCATTGGAA
AACGTTCTTCGGGGCGAAAACTCTCAAGGATCTTACCGCTGTTGAGATCCAGTTCGATGTAACCCACTCG
TGCACCCAACTGATCTTCAGCATCTTTTACTTTCACCAGCGTTTCTGGGTGAGCAAAAACAGGAAGGCAA
AATGCCGCAAAAAAGGGAATAAGGGCGACACGGAAATGTTGAATACTCATACTCTTCCTTTTTCAATATT
ATTGAAGCATTTATCAGGGTTATTGTCTCATGAGCGGATACATATTTGAATGTATTTAGAAAAATAAACA
AATAGGGGTTCCGCGCACATTTCCCCGAAAAGTGCCACCTGACGTCTAAGAAACCATTATTATCATGACA
TTAACCTATAAAAATAGGCGTATCACGAGGCCCTTTCGTC
